Addgene plasmid #104639: pUG-413
Purpose: Level 2 construct
Depositing lab: Marco Trujillo. Depositing organization: Leibniz Institute of Plant Biochemistry (IPB). Publication: UbiGate: a synthetic biology toolbox to analyse ubiquitination. Kowarschik K, Hoehenwarter W, Marillonnet S, Trujillo M. New Phytol. 2018 Mar;217(4):1749-1763. doi: 10.1111/nph.14900. Epub 2017 Nov 30. PubMed 29194629.
Backbone
  Vector backbone: pET-28GG
  Backbone size w/o insert (bp): 5190
  Vector type: Bacterial Expression
Growth in bacteria
  Bacterial resistance: Kanamycin, 50 μg/mL
  Growth temperature: 37°C
  Growth strain: DH5alpha
  Copy number: Low Copy
Gene/Insert
  Gene/Insert name: HIS-Ubq_UBA1_HA-UBC8_GST-AvrPtoB-F/A_Myc-Fen_EL5 (alt name: AT4G05320,AT2G30110,AT5G41700)
  Species: A. thaliana (mustard weed)
  Insert size (bp): 7826
  Mutation: AvrPtoB-Phe479Ala
  Promoter: T7
  Tag / fusion protein: HIS-Ubq, HA-E2, GST-E3 (N terminal on insert)
  Cloning method: Restriction Enzyme; 5′ cloning site BpiI (destroyed during cloning); 3′ cloning site BpiI (destroyed during cloning)
  Sequencing primers: 5′ T7; 3′ T7 Terminal
Terms and licenses: Academic/Nonprofit Terms; Industry Terms: Not Available to Industry
Depositor comments: Level 2 construct to be used as negative control, contains a Ubq-E1-E2-E3-subtrate combination with mutated E3
How to cite: pUG-413 was a gift from Marco Trujillo (Addgene plasmid # 104639 ; http://n2t.net/addgene:104639 ; RRID:Addgene_104639)
