[The description below was written by a language model from this plasmid's Addgene catalogue record and pLannotate feature annotations shown in this document.]
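Description:
pUG-413 is a Level 2 assembly from the UbiGate modular cloning toolbox, built in the pET-28GG bacterial expression backbone by BpiI-based cloning that destroyed the flanking sites. The roughly 13 kb plasmid is propagated in E. coli under kanamycin selection (aph(3')-Ia). It carries a ColE1/pBR322-type origin with the bom region and the rop gene, consistent with its low-copy listing, plus an f1 origin and remnants of a tetracycline resistance gene. A lacI cassette supplies the repressor for the lac operator placed just downstream of the T7 promoter, so expression is IPTG-inducible in hosts that provide T7 RNA polymerase.

The payload is a single polycistronic unit running from the T7 promoter to the T7 terminator, in which five open reading frames each have their own T7 gene 10 ribosome binding site. In order, these encode His-tagged ubiquitin, the Arabidopsis E1 activating enzyme UBA1, the HA-tagged E2 conjugating enzyme UBC8, a GST fusion to the Pseudomonas syringae effector E3 ligase AvrPtoB, and a Myc-tagged substrate named Fen in the record. The automated annotation labels this last ORF as a fragment of the Arabidopsis kinase HERK1, which is probably a similarity-based match rather than its true identity. The catalogue lists only Arabidopsis as the species, although AvrPtoB is bacterial.

AvrPtoB carries a Phe479Ala substitution, described by the depositor as a mutated E3. The construct thus reconstitutes a complete ubiquitin–E1–E2–E3–substrate cascade in bacteria with an altered ligase, and is intended as a negative control for the corresponding ubiquitination assays. The depositor and sequenced records show the same feature set and differ only slightly in length.
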