Features (pLannotate 1.2.2; 31 found; start..end, strand, type, name):
     12..467     +  rep_origin     f1 ori (sequence partly withheld): f1 bacteriophage origin of replication; arrow indicates direction of (+) strand synthesis
    494..551     +  promoter       AmpR promoter (fragment): bla
    560..1375    -  CDS            KanR: aminoglycoside phosphotransferase; aph(3')-Ia; confers resistance to kanamycin in bacteria or G418 (Geneticin®) in eukaryotes
   1497..2085    +  rep_origin     ori: high-copy-number ColE1/pMB1/pBR322/pUC origin of replication
   2271..2413    -  misc_feature   bom: basis of mobility region from pBR322
   2515..2706    -  CDS            rop: Rop protein, which maintains plasmids at low copy number; rop
   2723..3103    +  CDS            YPB1_ECOLX: Protein predicted: Swiss-Prot protein existence level 4. From Escherichia coli.
   3175..3466    -  CDS            TcR (fragment): tetracycline efflux protein; tet; confers resistance to tetracycline
   3481..3502    -  protein_bind   CAP binding site: CAP binding activates transcription in the presence of cAMP. E. coli catabolite activator protein
   3515..4597    -  CDS            lacI: lac repressor; lacI; The lac repressor binds to the lac operator to inhibit transcription in E. coli. This inhibition can be relieved by adding lactose or isopropyl-β-D-thiogalactopyranoside (IPTG).
   4598..4675    -  promoter       lacI promoter: lacI
   4683..4962    -  CDS            TcR (fragment): tetracycline efflux protein; tet; confers resistance to tetracycline
   4984..5002    +  promoter       T7 promoter: promoter for bacteriophage T7 RNA polymerase
   5003..5027    +  protein_bind   lac operator: The lac repressor binds to the lac operator to inhibit transcription in E. coli. This inhibition can be relieved by adding lactose or isopropyl-β-D-thiogalactopyranoside (IPTG). lac repressor encoded by lacI
   5048..5065    +  RBS            RBS (fragment): efficient ribosome binding site from bacteriophage T7 gene 10 (Olins and Rangwala, 1989)
   5080..5098    +  CDS            9xHis (fragment): 9xHis affinity tag
   5105..5332    +  CDS            UBIQ_AVESA: Experimental evidence at protein level: Swiss-Prot protein existence level 1. Ubiquitin exists either covalently attached to another protein, or free (unanchored). When covalently bound, it is conjugated to target proteins via an isopeptide bond either as a monomer (monoubiquitin), a polymer linked via different Lys residues of the ubiquitin (polyubiquitin chains) or a linear polymer linked via the initiator Met of the ubiquitin (linear polyubiquitin chains). Polyubiquitin chains, when attached to a target protein, have different functions depending on the Lys residue of the ubiquitin that is
   5344..5361    +  RBS            RBS (fragment): efficient ribosome binding site from bacteriophage T7 gene 10 (Olins and Rangwala, 1989)
   5368..8607    +  CDS            UBA1: UBE11_ARATH - Also known as MOS5. Experimental evidence at protein level: Swiss-Prot protein existence level 1. Activates ubiquitin by first adenylating its C-terminal glycine residue with ATP, and thereafter linking this residue to the side chain of a cysteine residue in E1, yielding a ubiquitin-E1 thioester and free AMP. From Arabidopsis thaliana (Mouse-ear cress).
   8619..8636    +  RBS            RBS (fragment): efficient ribosome binding site from bacteriophage T7 gene 10 (Olins and Rangwala, 1989)
   8646..8734    +  CDS            3xHA (fragment): three tandem HA epitope tags
   8748..8836    +  CDS            3xHA (fragment): three tandem HA epitope tags
   8838..9281    +  CDS            UBC8: UBC8_ARATH - Also known as UBC4A. Experimental evidence at protein level: Swiss-Prot protein existence level 1. Accepts the ubiquitin from the E1 complex and catalyzes its covalent attachment to other proteins. Mediates the selective degradation of short-lived and abnormal proteins. From Arabidopsis thaliana (Mouse-ear cress).
   9293..9310    +  RBS            RBS (fragment): efficient ribosome binding site from bacteriophage T7 gene 10 (Olins and Rangwala, 1989)
   9317..9970    +  CDS            GST26_SCHJA: Experimental evidence at protein level: Swiss-Prot protein existence level 1. GST isoenzymes appear to play a central role in the parasite detoxification system. Other functions are also suspected including a role in increasing the solubility of haematin in the parasite gut. From Schistosoma japonicum (Blood fluke).
   9995..11653   +  CDS            hopAB2: HPAB2_PSESM - Also known as avrPtoB. Experimental evidence at protein level: Swiss-Prot protein existence level 1. Effector protein involved in gene-for-gene resistance in tomato plants. It is recognized by the host Pto resistance protein and elicits Pto and Prf-dependent hypersensitive response (HR) and programmed cell death (PCD), resulting in host immunity. In susceptible plants, acts as a virulence factor by suppressing PCD and HR-based plant immunity. This function requires its E3 ubiquitin ligase activity probably by recruiting E2 enzymes and transferring ubiquitin molecules to cellular
  11665..11682   +  RBS            RBS (fragment): efficient ribosome binding site from bacteriophage T7 gene 10 (Olins and Rangwala, 1989)
  11692..11714   +  CDS            13xMyc (fragment): 13 tandem Myc epitope tags
  11812..12768   +  CDS            HERK1 (fragment): HERK_ARATH - Experimental evidence at protein level: Swiss-Prot protein existence level 1. Receptor-like protein kinase required for cell elongation during vegetative growth, mostly in a brassinosteroid-(BR-) independent manner. From Arabidopsis thaliana (Mouse-ear cress).
  12887..12936   +  CDS            SET1 (fragment): solubility-enhancement tag derived from T7 phage gene 10B
  12944..12991   +  terminator     T7 terminator: transcription terminator for bacteriophage T7 RNA polymerase
>Addgene plasmid #104639 | pUG-413 | depositor full sequence | sequence record 198470 | Full Sequence
TGGCGAATGGG
[124 nt withheld, positions 12-135]
C
[91 nt withheld, positions 137-227]
A
[49 nt withheld, positions 229-277]
CCTTTGACGTTGGAGTCCACGTTCTTT
[37 nt withheld, positions 305-341]
ACCCTATCTCGGTCTATTCTTTTGATTTATAAGGGATTTTGCCGATTTCGGCCTATTGGTTAAAAAATGA
GCTGATTTAACAAAAATTTAACGCGAATTTTAACAAAATATTAACGTTTACAATTTCAGGTGGCACTTTT
CGGGGAAATGTGCGCGGAACCCCTATTTGTTTATTTTTCTAAATACATTCAAATATGTATCCGCTCATGA
ATTAATTCTTAGAAAAACTCATCGAGCATCAAATGAAACTGCAATTTATTCATATCAGGATTATCAATAC
CATATTTTTGAAAAAGCCGTTTCTGTAATGAAGGAGAAAACTCACCGAGGCAGTTCCATAGGATGGCAAG
ATCCTGGTATCGGTCTGCGATTCCGACTCGTCCAACATCAATACAACCTATTAATTTCCCCTCGTCAAAA
ATAAGGTTATCAAGTGAGAAATCACCATGAGTGACGACTGAATCCGGTGAGAATGGCAAAAGTTTATGCA
TTTCTTTCCAGACTTGTTCAACAGGCCAGCCATTACGCTCGTCATCAAAATCACTCGCATCAACCAAACC
GTTATTCATTCGTGATTGCGCCTGAGCGAGTCGAAATACGCGATCGCTGTTAAAAGGACAATTACAAACA
GGAATCGAATGCAACCGGCGCAGGAACACTGCCAGCGCATCAACAATATTTTCACCTGAATCAGGATATT
CTTCTAATACCTGGAATGCTGTTTTCCCGGGGATCGCAGTGGTGAGTAACCATGCATCATCAGGAGTACG
GATAAAATGCTTGATGGTCGGAAGAGGCATAAATTCCGTCAGCCAGTTTAGTCTGACCATCTCATCTGTA
ACATCATTGGCAACGCTACCTTTGCCATGTTTCAGAAACAACTCTGGCGCATCGGGCTTCCCATACAATC
GATAGATTGTCGCACCTGATTGCCCGACATTATCGCGAGCCCATTTATACCCATATAAATCAGCATCCAT
GTTGGAATTTAATCGCGGCCTAGAGCAAGACGTTTCCCGTTGAATATGGCTCATAACACCCCTTGTATTA
CTGTTTATGTAAGCAGACAGTTTTATTGTTCATGACCAAAATCCCTTAACGTGAGTTTTCGTTCCACTGA
GCGTCAGACCCCGTAGAAAAGATCAAAGGATCTTCTTGAGATCCTTTTTTTCTGCGCGTAATCTGCTGCT
TGCAAACAAAAAAACCACCGCTACCAGCGGTGGTTTGTTTGCCGGATCAAGAGCTACCAACTCTTTTTCC
GAAGGTAACTGGCTTCAGCAGAGCGCAGATACCAAATACTGTCCTTCTAGTGTAGCCGTAGTTAGGCCAC
CACTTCAAGAACTCTGTAGCACCGCCTACATACCTCGCTCTGCTAATCCTGTTACCAGTGGCTGCTGCCA
GTGGCGATAAGTCGTGTCTTACCGGGTTGGACTCAAGACGATAGTTACCGGATAAGGCGCAGCGGTCGGG
CTGAACGGGGGGTTCGTGCACACAGCCCAGCTTGGAGCGAACGACCTACACCGAACTGAGATACCTACAG
CGTGAGCTATGAGAAAGCGCCACGCTTCCCGAAGGGAGAAAGGCGGACAGGTATCCGGTAAGCGGCAGGG
TCGGAACAGGAGAGCGCACGAGGGAGCTTCCAGGGGGAAACGCCTGGTATCTTTATAGTCCTGTCGGGTT
TCGCCACCTCTGACTTGAGCGTCGATTTTTGTGATGCTCGTCAGGGGGGCGGAGCCTATGGAAAAACGCC
AGCAACGCGGCCTTTTTACGGTTCCTGGCCTTTTGCTGGCCTTTTGCTCACATGTTCTTTCCTGCGTTAT
CCCCTGATTCTGTGGATAACCGTATTACCGCCTTTGAGTGAGCTGATACCGCTCGCCGCAGCCGAACGAC
CGAGCGCAGCGAGTCAGTGAGCGAGGAAGCGGAAGAGCGCCTGATGCGGTATTTTCTCCTTACGCATCTG
TGCGGTATTTCACACCGCATATATGGTGCACTCTCAGTACAATCTGCTCTGATGCCGCATAGTTAAGCCA
GTATACACTCCGCTATCGCTACGTGACTGGGTCATGGCTGCGCCCCGACACCCGCCAACACCCGCTGACG
CGCCCTGACGGGCTTGTCTGCTCCCGGCATCCGCTTACAGACAAGCTGTGACCGACTCCGGGAGCTGCAT
GTGTCAGAGGTTTTCACCGTCATCACCGAAACGCGCGAGGCAGCTGCGGTAAAGCTCATCAGCGTGGTCG
TGAAGCGATTCACAGATGTCTGCCTGTTCATCCGCGTCCAGCTCGTTGAGTTTCTCCAGAAGCGTTAATG
TCTGGCTTCTGATAAAGCGGGCCATGTTAAGGGCGGTTTTTTCCTGTTTGGTCACTGATGCCTCCGTGTA
AGGGGGATTTCTGTTCATGGGGGTAATGATACCGATGAAACGAGAGAGGATGCTCACGATACGGGTTACT
GATGATGAACATGCCCGGTTACTGGAACGTTGTGAGGGTAAACAACTGGCGGTATGGATGCGGCGGGACC
AGAGAAAAATCACTCAGGGTCAATGCCAGCGCTTCGTTAATACAGATGTAGGTGTTCCACAGGGTAGCCA
GCAGCATCCTGCGATGCAGATCCGGAACATAATGGTGCAGGGCGCTGACTTCCGCGTTTCCAGACTTTAC
GAAACACGGAAACCCAAGACCATTCATGTTGTTGCTCAGGTCGCAGACGTTTTGCAGCAGCAGTCGCTTC
ACGTTCGCTCGCGTATCGGTGATTCATTCTGCTAACCAGTAAGGCAACCCCGCCAGCCTAGCCGGGTCCT
CAACGACAGGAGCACGATCATGCGCACCCGTGGGGCCGCCATGCCGGCGATAATGGCCTGCTTCTCGCCG
AAACGTTTGGTGGCGGGACCAGTGACGAAGGCTTGAGCGAGGGCGTGCAAGATTCCGAATACCGCAAGCG
ACAGGCCGATCATCGTCGCGCTCCAGCGAAAGCGGTCCTCGCCGAAAATGACCCAGAGCGCTGCCGGCAC
CTGTCCTACGAGTTGCATGATAAAGAACACAGTCATAAGTGCGGCGACGATAGTCATGCCCCGCGCCCAC
CGGAAGGAGCTGACTGGGTTGAAGGCTCTCAAGGGCATCGGTCGAGATCCCGGTGCCTAATGAGTGAGCT
AACTTACATTAATTGCGTTGCGCTCACTGCCCGCTTTCCAGTCGGGAAACCTGTCGTGCCAGCTGCATTA
ATGAATCGGCCAACGCGCGGGGAGAGGCGGTTTGCGTATTGGGCGCCAGGGTGGTTTTTCTTTTCACCAG
TGACACGGGCAACAGCTGATTGCCCTTCACCGCCTGGCCCTGAGAGAGTTGCAGCAAGCGGTCCACGCTG
GTTTGCCCCAGCAGGCGAAAATCCTGTTTGATGGTGGTTAACGGCGGGATATAACATGAGCTGTCCTCGG
TATCGTCGTATCCCACTACCGAGATATCCGCACCAACGCGCAGCCCGGACTCGGTAATGGCGCGCATTGC
GCCCAGCGCCATCTGATCGTTGGCAACCAGCATCGCAGTGGGAACGATGCCCTCATTCAGCATTTGCATG
GTTTGTTGAAAACCGGACATGGCACTCCAGTCGCCTTCCCGTTCCGCTATCGGCTGAATTTGATTGCGAG
TGAGATATTTATGCCAGCCAGCCAGACGCAGACGCGCCGAGACAGAACTTAATGGGCCCGCTAACAGCGC
GATTTGCTGGTGACCCAATGCGACCAGATGCTCCACGCCCAGTCGCGTACCGTCCTCATGGGAGAAAATA
ATACTGTTGATGGGTGTCTGGTCAGAGACATCAAGAAATAACGCCGGAACATTAGTGCAGGCAGCTTCCA
CAGCAATGGCATCCTGGTCATCCAGCGGATAGTTAATGATCAGCCCACTGACGCGTTGCGCGAGAAGATT
GTGCACCGCCGCTTTACAGGCTTCGACGCCGCTTCGTTCTACCATCGACACCACCACGCTGGCACCCAGT
TGATCGGCGCGAGATTTAATCGCCGCGACAATTTGCGACGGCGCGTGCAGGGCCAGACTGGAGGTGGCAA
CGCCAATCAGCAACGACTGTTTGCCCGCCAGTTGTTGTGCCACGCGGTTGGGAATGTAATTCAGCTCCGC
CATCGCCGCTTCCACTTTTTCCCGCGTTTTCGCAGAAACGTGGCTGGCCTGGTTCACCACGCGGGAAACG
GTCTGATAAGAGACACCGGCATACTCTGCGACATCGTATAACGTTACTGGTTTCACATTCACCACCCTGA
ATTGACTCTCTTCCGGGCGCTATCATGCCATACCGCGAAAGGTTTTGCGCCATTCGATGGTGTCCGGGAT
CTCGACGCTCTCCCTTATGCGACTCCTGCATTAGGAAGCAGCCCAGTAGTAGGTTGAGGCCGTTGAGCAC
CGCCGCCGCAAGGAATGGTGCATGCAAGGAGATGGCGCCCAACAGTCCCCCGGCCACGGGGCCTGCCACC
ATACCCACGCCGAAACAAGCGCTCATGAGCCCGAAGTGGCGAGCCCGATCTTCCCCATCGGTGATGTCGG
CGATATAGGCGCCAGCAACCGCACCTGTGGCGCCGGTGATGCCGGCCACGATGCGTCCGGCGTAGAGGAT
CGAGATCTCGATCCCGCGAAATTAATACGACTCACTATAGGGGAATTGTGAGCGGATAACAATTCCCCTC
TAGAAATAATTTTGCCTTAACTTTAAGAAGGAGATATACCATGGGCAGCCACCACCACCACCACCACAGC
GGAATGCAGATCTTTGTTAAGACTCTCACCGGAAAGACAATCACCCTGGAGGTGGAAAGCTCCGACACCA
TCGACAACGTTAAGGCCAAGATCCAGGATAAGGAGGGCATTCCTCCGGATCAGCAGAGGCTTATTTTCGC
CGGCAAGCAGCTAGAGGATGGCCGTACGTTGGCTGATTACAATATCCAGAAGGAATCCACCCTCCACTTG
GTCCTCAGGCTCCGTGGTGGTTAAGCTTGCAATTAACTTTAAGAAGGAGATATACAATGCTTCACAAGCG
AGCTAGTGAAGCTAACGATAAGAACGATAATACCATCATCGGTTCCGATTTAGCATCATCTAAGAAACGC
CGTATCGATTTCACTGAATCTTCGTCTGATAAGTCATCTTCGATTTTAGCTTCTGGTAGTAGCAGGGGTT
TTCACGGCGATAGCGTCGTTCAGCAAATCGACATGGCTTTTGGTAATTCGAACCGTCAGGAGATTGATGA
AGATCTGCACAGTCGCCAGCTCGCCGTCTATGGTCGTGAGACTATGAGGCGTCTCTTTGCTTCCAATGTT
CTCATCTCGGGGATGCACGGTCTTGGTGCCGAGATTGCCAAGAATCTTATACTTGCTGGTGTGAAGTCTG
TGACCTTGCATGATGAAAGAGTTGTAGAGCTATGGGACTTATCAAGCAACTTTGTTTTCTCGGAGGATGA
TGTTGGCAAGAATAGAGCAGATGCTTCTGTTCAGAAGTTACAGGATCTTAACAATGCTGTGGTTGTCTCT
AGCTTGACCAAAAGCTTAAACAAAGAGGATCTTTCTGGCTTCCAGGTTGTTGTATTCTCTGACATAAGCA
TGGAAAGAGCAATCGAATTTGATGACTATTGTCACAGCCATCAGCCTCCTATCGCTTTTGTCAAGGCTGA
TGTCAGGGGTCTTTTCGGCTCTGTCTTTTGTGATTTTGGGCCTGAATTTGCGGTTCTTGATGTTGATGGA
GAGGAACCCCATACAGGCATCATTGCGTCTATCTCTAATGAGAACCAGGCATTTATTTCCTGTGTCGACG
ATGAGAGGCTTGAGTTTGAAGATGGTGACCTAGTTGTTTTCTCAGAAGTTGAGGGTATGACAGAATTGAA
TGATGGGAAACCAAGGAAGATAAAAAGTACACGGCCATATTCATTCACCCTTGATGAGGACACTACTAAC
TATGGAACATATGTGAAGGGTGGTATTGTCACTCAAGTGAAACAGCCAAAGTTACTGAATTTCAAGCCAT
TGAGGGAAGCGCTTAAGGATCCAGGGGATTTTCTATTTAGTGATTTCTCTAAGTTTGATCGGCCTCCACT
CCTTCACTTAGCATTCCAGGCACTTGATCATTTTAAAGCTGAAGCTGGCAGATTTCCTGTTGCTGGCTCA
GAAGAGGACGCTCAGAAGCTTATATCGATTGCCACAGCCATCAATACCGGGCAGGGTGATTTAAAGGTGG
AGAATGTTGATCAGAAGCTTCTAAGACACTTTTCCTTTGGAGCCAAGGCTGTCCTGAATCCTATGGCTGC
AATGTTTGGCGGTATTGTTGGACAGGAGGTTGTTAAAGCTTGCTCTGGAAAATTTCATCCTCTCTTCCAG
TTTTTCTACTTTGATTCAGTGGAGTCACTCCCCTCTGAACCTGTGGACTCGAGTGACTTTGCACCAAGAA
ACAGCCGGTATGATGCCCAAATATCTGTATTTGGGGCCAAGTTCCAGAAGAAACTTGAAGATGCTAAAGT
TTTCACAGTAGGGTCTGGTGCTCTTGGCTGTGAGTTCTTGAAAAATTTGGCTCTGATGGGGGTTTCTTGT
GGAAGCCAAGGGAAGCTGACAGTGACAGATGATGATATCATTGAGAAGAGTAACCTCAGTCGTCAATTTC
TGTTCCGTGACTGGAACATTGGACAGGCTAAATCCACAGTTGCTGCTTCGGCTGCTGCTGTTATAAATCC
TCGCTTCAACATTGAGGCCCTGCAAAACCGTGTTGGCGCGGAGACTGAGAATGTATTTGACGATGCCTTC
TGGGAGAACTTAACTGTTGTCGTCAATGCACTGGATAATGTTAATGCGAGGCTCTATGTTGATTCGAGGT
GCTTGTATTTCCAGAAGCCTCTCCTTGAGTCTGGAACTCTTGGTACAAAGTGCAACACACAGTCGGTTAT
CCCACATCTAACTGAAAATTACGGTGCCTCAAGGGACCCACCAGAGAAACAGGCCCCCATGTGTACAGTG
CATTCCTTCCCGCATAACATTGATCACTGTTTAACTTGGGCTCGCTCTGAGTTTGAGGGTCTGCTGGAGA
AAACTCCCGCTGAAGTGAATGCATATCTTTCTAGCCCAGTTGAGTACACTAACTCAATGATGAGTGCTGG
TGATGCTCAGGCGAGGGACACATTGGAGAGGATTGTTGAGTGCCTTGAAAAGGAGAAGTGTGAAACCTTC
CAAGACTGCTTAACCTGGGCACGACTGAGGTTTGAGGATTACTTTGTGAACCGTGTCAAGCAATTGATAT
ACACATTTCCTGAAGATGCTGCGACTAGTACCGGAGCTCCATTCTGGTCTGCTCCAAAAAGATTCCCTCG
TCCACTCCAGTACTCGTCGTCCGACCCAAGTCTCCTTAACTTTATCACAGCGACTGCTATTTTACGAGCA
GAGACATTTGGGATCCCGATACCTGAGTGGACTAAGAACCCAAAGGAAGCAGCAGAAGCTGTTGACAGAG
TGATAGTCCCAGACTTTGAGCCAAGGCAAGATGCAAAGATTGTGACTGATGAGAAAGCTACCACTTTAAC
CACTGCTTCGGTGGACGACGCTGCAGTCATCGACGATCTCATTGCTAAGATCGACCAGTGTAGGCATAAC
TTGTCGCCAGACTTCAGGATGAAACCTATTCAGTTCGAAAAGGATGATGATACAAACTATCACATGGATG
TGATAGCAGGACTAGCCAACATGAGGGCGAGAAATTACAGCATCCCTGAAGTGGACAAGCTGAAAGCAAA
GTTCATAGCAGGGAGAATCATCCCAGCCATTGCGACTTCAACAGCCATGGCTACTGGGCTGGTCTGCCTC
GAGCTGTACAAGGTCCTTGATGGAGGACATAAAGTGGAAGCTTACAGAAACACATTTGCCAACCTGGCAC
TTCCACTATTCTCCATGGCTGAACCACTTCCACCAAAGGTGGTGAAGCACCGTGACATGGCTTGGACAGT
TTGGGACAGATGGGTTCTCAAGGGAAACCCAACTCTTCGTGAGGTGTTGCAGTGGCTGGAGGACAAAGGG
CTTAGCGCATACAGCATCTCTTGTGGAAGCTGTCTACTGTTCAACAGTATGTTCACAAGGCACAAGGAGA
GGATGGACAAGAAGGTTGTGGATCTCGCTCGGGATGTTGCGAAAGTCGAGTTACCGCCTTATCGCAACCA
TCTTGATGTAGTGGTGGCTTGTGAGGATGAAGATGACAATGACGTCGATATTCCTCTCGTCTCTATCTAC
TTCAGGTGAGCTTACTATTAACTTTAAGAAGGAGATATACCATGTACCCATACGATGTTCCTGACTATGC
GGGCTATCCCTATGACGTCCCGGACTATGCAGGATTGTATCCATATGACGTTCCAGATTACGCCACTAGA
GCTGCTTACCCATACGATGTTCCTGACTATGCGGGCTATCCCTATGACGTCCCGGACTATGCAGGATTGT
ATCCATATGACGTTCCAGATTACGCAATGGCTTCGAAACGGATCTTGAAGGAGCTGAAGGATCTCCAGAA
AGACCCTCCAACCTCCTGCAGTGCAGGTCCAGTTGCTGAGGACATGTTTCATTGGCAAGCTACAATTATG
GGTCCTGCAGAGAGTCCGTATTCAGGCGGTGTGTTTCTCGTTACCATTCACTTCCCTCCGGACTATCCAT
TCAAACCACCAAAGGTTGCATTTAGGACGAAGGTGTTTCACCCTAATATCAACAGCAACGGAAGCATTTG
CCTTGACATTTTGAAAGAACAATGGAGCCCTGCCCTCACCATTTCCAAGGTGTTGCTCTCGATATGTTCG
CTGTTAACAGATCCAAATCCAGATGACCCTTTGGTACCAGAGATTGCACACATGTACAAAACCGACAGAG
CCAAATACGAGGCTACTGCAAGAAACTGGACTCAGAAGTATGCCATGGGCTAAGCTTTTACTTAACTTTA
AGAAGGAGATATACCATGTCCCCTATACTAGGTTATTGGAAAATTAAGGGCCTTGTGCAACCCACTCGAC
TTCTTTTGGAATATCTTGAAGAAAAATATGAAGAGCATTTGTATGAGCGCGATGAAGGTGATAAATGGCG
AAACAAAAAGTTTGAATTGGGTTTGGAGTTTCCCAATCTTCCTTATTATATTGATGGTGATGTTAAATTA
ACACAGTCTATGGCCATCATACGTTATATAGCTGACAAGCACAACATGTTGGGTGGTTGTCCAAAAGAGC
GTGCAGAGATTTCAATGCTTGAAGGAGCGGTTTTGGATATTAGATACGGTGTTTCGAGAATTGCATATAG
TAAAGACTTTGAAACTCTCAAAGTTGATTTTCTTAGCAAGCTACCTGAAATGCTGAAAATGTTCGAAGAT
CGTTTATGTCATAAAACATATTTAAATGGTGATCATGTAACCCATCCTGACTTCATGTTGTATGACGCTC
TTGATGTTGTTTTATACATGGACCCAATGTGCCTGGATGCGTTCCCAAAATTAGTTTGTTTTAAAAAACG
TATTGAAGCTATCCCACAAATTGATAAGTACTTGAAATCCAGCAAGTATATAGCATGGCCTTTGCAGGGC
TGGCAAGCCACGTTTGGTGGTGGCGACCATCCTCCAAAATCGGATCTGGTTCCGCGTGGATCAATGGCGG
GTATCAATAGAGCGGGACCATCGGGCGCTTATTTTGTTGGCCACACAGACCCCGAGCCAGTATCGGGGCA
AGCACACGGATCCGGCAGCGGCGCCAGCTCCTCGAACAGTCCGCAGGTTCAGCCGCGACCCTCGAATACT
CCCCCGTCGAACGCGCCCGCACCGCCGCCAACCGGACGTGAGAGGCTTTCACGATCCACGGCGCTGTCGC
GCCAAACCAGGGAGTGGCTGGAGCAGGGTATGCCTACAGCGGAGGATGCCAGCGTGCGTCGTAGGCCACA
GGTGACTGCCGATGCCGCAACGCCGCGTGCAGAGGCAAGACGCACGCCGGAGGCAACTGCCGATGCCAGC
GCACCGCGTAGAGGGGCGGTTGCACACGCCAACAGTATCGTTCAGCAATTGGTCAGTGAGGGCGCTGATA
TTTCGCATACTCGTAACATGCTCCGCAATGCAATGAATGGCGACGCAGTCGCTTTTTCTCGAGTAGAACA
GAACATATTTCGCCAGCATTTCCCGAACATGCCCATGCATGGAATCAGCCGAGATTCGGAACTCGCTATC
GAGCTCCGTGGGGCGCTTCGTCGAGCGGTTCACCAACAGGCGGCGTCAGCGCCAGTGAGGTCGCCCACGC
CAACACCGGCCAGCCCTGCGGCATCATCATCGGGCAGCAGTCAGCGTTCTTTATTTGGACGGTTTGCCCG
TTTGATGGCGCCAAACCAGGGACGGTCGTCGAACACTGCCGCCTCTCAGACGCCGGTCGACAGGAGCCCG
CCACGCGTCAACCAAAGACCCATACGCGTCGACAGGGCTGCGATGCGTAATCGTGGCAATGACGAGGCGG
ACGCCGCGCTGCGGGGGTTAGTACAACAGGGGGTCAATTTAGAGCACCTGCGCACGGCCCTTGAAAGACA
TGTAATGCAGCGCCTCCCTATCCCCCTCGATATAGGCAGCGCGTTGCAGAATGTGGGAATTAACCCAAGT
ATCGACTTGGGGGAAAGCCTTGTGCAACATCCCCTGCTGAATTTGAATGTAGCGTTGAATCGCATGCTGG
GGCTGCGTCCCAGCGCTGAAAGAGCGCCTCGTCCAGCCGTCCCCGTGGCTCCCGCGACCGCCTCCAGGCG
ACCGGATGGTACGCGTGCAACACGATTGCGGGTGATGCCGGAGCGGGAGGATTACGAAAATAATGTGGCT
TATGGAGTGCGCTTGCTTAACCTGAACCCGGGGGTGGGGGTAAGGCAGGCTGTTGCGGCCTTTGTAACCG
ACCGGGCTGAGCGGCCAGCAGTGGTGGCTAATATCCGGGCAGCCCTGGACCCTATCGCGTCACAATTCAG
TCAGCTGCGCACAATTTCGAAGGCCGATGCTGAATCTGAAGAGCTGGGTTTTAAGGATGCGGCAGATCAT
CACACGGATGACGTGACGCACTGTCTTGCGGGCGGAGAATTGTCGCTGAGTAATCCGGATCAGCAGGTGA
TCGGTTTGGCGGGTAATCCGACGGACACGTCGCAGCCTTACAGCCAAGAGGGAAATAAGGACCTGGCGTT
CATGGATATGAAAAAACTTGCCCAATTCCTCGCAGGCAAGCCTGAGCATCCGATGACCAGAGAAACGCTT
AACGCCGAAAATATCGCCAAGTATGCTTTTAGAATAGTCCCCTGAGCTTCAGATTAACTTTAAGAAGGAG
ATATACCATGGAACAAAAGTTGATCTCTGAAGAGGACCTTGAGCAGAAATTGATCTCTGAGGAAGATCTT
GAGCAGAAGCTTATCTCAGAGGAGGATTTGGAGCAAAAACTTATTTCTGAAGAGGACCTTGCAATGGGAA
GCAAGTATTCCAAGGCAACAAATTCGATAAATGATGCTTCTAACTTGAGTTATGGCGTTCCTTTTGAAAA
TTATCGAGTTCCTTTTGTAGATTTGGAGGAAGCAACTAACAACTTTGATGACAATTTTTTCATCGGAGAG
GGTGGATTTGGGAAGGTTTACAGGGGTGTTTTGCGTGATGGAACAAAGGTCGCCCTGAAAAAGCATAAAC
CTGAGTCCTCACAAGGTATTGAAGAGTTCGAAACAGAAATTGAGATTCTCTCATTTTGCAGCCATCCGCA
TCTGGTTTCATTGATAGGATTCTGTGATGAAAGAAATGAGATGATTCTAATTTATGACTACATGGAGAAT
GGGAACCTCAAGAGCCATTTGTATGGATCAGATCTACCCTCCATGAGCTGGGAGCAGAGGCTGGAGATAT
GTATCGGGGCAGCCAGAGGCCTTCACTACCTTCATAAGAATGCAGTTATACATCGTGATGTCAAGTGTAC
AAACATATTGCTTGATGAGAATTTTGTGCCAAAAATTACTGATTTTGGAATATCTAAGACAATGCCCGAG
CTTGATCAAACCCATCTTAGCACAGTAGTGAGAGGAAATATAGGCTACATTGCCCCTGAATATGCTTTGT
GGGGACAGCTGACAGAAAAATCTGATGTTTATTCTTTCGGTGTTGTTTTATTCGAAGTTCTTTGTGCTAG
GCCTGCCTTAGATCGTTCAGAGATAATGAGTTTAGATGATGAGACGCAGAAGATGGGACAGTTGGAACAA
ATTGTAGATCCCACTATTGCGGCCAAAATAAGACCAGAGTCCCTCAGGATGTTTGGAGAAACAGCGATCA
AATGCTTAGCTCCGTCTAGTAAAAATAGGCCATCAATGGGTGATGTGCTGTGGAAACTGGAGTATGCACT
TTGTCTCCAAGAGCCTACCATTCAAGATGATCCTGAATGAGCTTTGTGGCTTTTAAGCCAGCCCCGACAC
CCGCCAACACCCGCTGACGCGCCCTGACGGGCTTGTCTGCTCCCGGCATCCGCTTACAGACAAGCTGTGA
CCGGGATGAGATCCGGCTGCTAACAAAGCCCGAAAGGAAGCTGAGTTGGCTGCTGCCACCGCTGAGCAAT
AACTAGCATAACCCCTTGGGGCCTCTAAACGGGTCTTGAGGGGTTTTTTGCTGAAAGGAGGAACTATATC
CGGAT
