Features (pLannotate 1.2.2; 31 found; start..end, strand, type, name):
    111..129     +  promoter       T7 promoter: promoter for bacteriophage T7 RNA polymerase
    130..154     +  protein_bind   lac operator: The lac repressor binds to the lac operator to inhibit transcription in E. coli. This inhibition can be relieved by adding lactose or isopropyl-β-D-thiogalactopyranoside (IPTG). lac repressor encoded by lacI
    175..192     +  RBS            RBS (fragment): efficient ribosome binding site from bacteriophage T7 gene 10 (Olins and Rangwala, 1989)
    207..225     +  CDS            9xHis (fragment): 9xHis affinity tag
    232..459     +  CDS            UBIQ_AVESA: Experimental evidence at protein level: Swiss-Prot protein existence level 1. Ubiquitin exists either covalently attached to another protein, or free (unanchored). When covalently bound, it is conjugated to target proteins via an isopeptide bond either as a monomer (monoubiquitin), a polymer linked via different Lys residues of the ubiquitin (polyubiquitin chains) or a linear polymer linked via the initiator Met of the ubiquitin (linear polyubiquitin chains). Polyubiquitin chains, when attached to a target protein, have different functions depending on the Lys residue of the ubiquitin that is
    471..488     +  RBS            RBS (fragment): efficient ribosome binding site from bacteriophage T7 gene 10 (Olins and Rangwala, 1989)
    495..3734    +  CDS            UBA1: UBE11_ARATH - Also known as MOS5. Experimental evidence at protein level: Swiss-Prot protein existence level 1. Activates ubiquitin by first adenylating its C-terminal glycine residue with ATP, and thereafter linking this residue to the side chain of a cysteine residue in E1, yielding a ubiquitin-E1 thioester and free AMP. From Arabidopsis thaliana (Mouse-ear cress).
   3746..3763    +  RBS            RBS (fragment): efficient ribosome binding site from bacteriophage T7 gene 10 (Olins and Rangwala, 1989)
   3773..3861    +  CDS            3xHA (fragment): three tandem HA epitope tags
   3875..3963    +  CDS            3xHA (fragment): three tandem HA epitope tags
   3965..4408    +  CDS            UBC8: UBC8_ARATH - Also known as UBC4A. Experimental evidence at protein level: Swiss-Prot protein existence level 1. Accepts the ubiquitin from the E1 complex and catalyzes its covalent attachment to other proteins. Mediates the selective degradation of short-lived and abnormal proteins. From Arabidopsis thaliana (Mouse-ear cress).
   4420..4437    +  RBS            RBS (fragment): efficient ribosome binding site from bacteriophage T7 gene 10 (Olins and Rangwala, 1989)
   4444..5097    +  CDS            GST26_SCHJA: Experimental evidence at protein level: Swiss-Prot protein existence level 1. GST isoenzymes appear to play a central role in the parasite detoxification system. Other functions are also suspected including a role in increasing the solubility of haematin in the parasite gut. From Schistosoma japonicum (Blood fluke).
   5122..6780    +  CDS            hopAB2: HPAB2_PSESM - Also known as avrPtoB. Experimental evidence at protein level: Swiss-Prot protein existence level 1. Effector protein involved in gene-for-gene resistance in tomato plants. It is recognized by the host Pto resistance protein and elicits Pto and Prf-dependent hypersensitive response (HR) and programmed cell death (PCD), resulting in host immunity. In susceptible plants, acts as a virulence factor by suppressing PCD and HR-based plant immunity. This function requires its E3 ubiquitin ligase activity probably by recruiting E2 enzymes and transferring ubiquitin molecules to cellular
   6792..6809    +  RBS            RBS (fragment): efficient ribosome binding site from bacteriophage T7 gene 10 (Olins and Rangwala, 1989)
   6819..6841    +  CDS            13xMyc (fragment): 13 tandem Myc epitope tags
   6939..7892    +  CDS            HERK1 (fragment): HERK_ARATH - Experimental evidence at protein level: Swiss-Prot protein existence level 1. Receptor-like protein kinase required for cell elongation during vegetative growth, mostly in a brassinosteroid-(BR-) independent manner. From Arabidopsis thaliana (Mouse-ear cress).
   8011..8060    +  CDS            SET1 (fragment): solubility-enhancement tag derived from T7 phage gene 10B
   8068..8115    +  terminator     T7 terminator: transcription terminator for bacteriophage T7 RNA polymerase
   8152..8580    +  rep_origin     f1 ori (sequence partly withheld): f1 bacteriophage origin of replication; arrow indicates direction of (+) strand synthesis
   8633..8690    +  promoter       AmpR promoter (fragment): bla
   8699..9514    -  CDS            KanR: aminoglycoside phosphotransferase; aph(3')-Ia; confers resistance to kanamycin in bacteria or G418 (Geneticin®) in eukaryotes
   9636..10224   +  rep_origin     ori: high-copy-number ColE1/pMB1/pBR322/pUC origin of replication
  10410..10549   -  misc_feature   bom: basis of mobility region from pBR322
  10651..10842   -  CDS            rop: Rop protein, which maintains plasmids at low copy number; rop
  10859..11239   +  CDS            YPB1_ECOLX: Protein predicted: Swiss-Prot protein existence level 4. From Escherichia coli.
  11311..11602   -  CDS            TcR (fragment): tetracycline efflux protein; tet; confers resistance to tetracycline
  11617..11638   -  protein_bind   CAP binding site: CAP binding activates transcription in the presence of cAMP. E. coli catabolite activator protein
  11651..12733   -  CDS            lacI: lac repressor; lacI; The lac repressor binds to the lac operator to inhibit transcription in E. coli. This inhibition can be relieved by adding lactose or isopropyl-β-D-thiogalactopyranoside (IPTG).
  12734..12811   -  promoter       lacI promoter: lacI
  12819..89      -  CDS            TcR (fragment) (across the origin): tetracycline efflux protein; tet; confers resistance to tetracycline
>Addgene plasmid #104639 | pUG-413 | addgene full sequence | sequence record 205465 | Addgene NGS Result
CCCCATCGGTGATGTCGGCGATATAGGCGCCAGCAACCGCACCTGTGGCGCCGGTGATGCCGGCCACGAT
GCGTCCGGCGTAGAGGATCGAGATCTCGATCCCGCGAAATTAATACGACTCACTATAGGGGAATTGTGAG
CGGATAACAATTCCCCTCTAGAAATAATTTTGCCTTAACTTTAAGAAGGAGATATACCATGGGCAGCCAC
CACCACCACCACCACAGCGGAATGCAGATCTTTGTTAAGACTCTCACCGGAAAGACAATCACCCTAGAGG
TGGAAAGCTCCGACACCATCGACAACGTTAAGGCCAAGATCCAGGATAAGGAGGGCATTCCTCCGGATCA
GCAGAGGCTTATTTTCGCCGGCAAGCAGCTAGAGGATGGCCGTACGTTGGCTGATTACAATATCCAGAAG
GAATCCACCCTCCACTTGGTCCTCAGGCTCCGTGGTGGTTAAGCTTGCAATTAACTTTAAGAAGGAGATA
TACAATGCTTCACAAGCGAGCTAGTGAAGCTAACGATAAGAACGATAATACCATCATCGGTTCCGATTTA
GCATCATCTAAGAAACGCCGTATCGATTTCACTGAATCTTCGTCTGATAAGTCATCTTCGATTTTAGCTT
CTGGTAGTAGCAGGGGTTTTCACGGCGATAGCGTCGTTCAGCAAATCGACATGGCTTTTGGTAATTCGAA
CCGTCAGGAGATTGATGAAGATCTGCACAGTCGCCAGCTCGCCGTCTATGGTCGTGAGACTATGAGGCGT
CTCTTTGCTTCCAATGTTCTCATCTCGGGGATGCACGGTCTTGGTGCCGAGATTGCCAAGAATCTTATAC
TTGCTGGTGTGAAGTCTGTGACCTTGCATGATGAAAGAGTTGTAGAGCTATGGGACTTATCAAGCAACTT
TGTTTTCTCGGAGGATGATGTTGGCAAGAATAGAGCAGATGCTTCTGTTCAGAAGTTACAGGATCTTAAC
AATGCTGTGGTTGTCTCTAGCTTGACCAAAAGCTTAAACAAAGAGGATCTTTCTGGCTTCCAGGTTGTTG
TATTCTCTGACATAAGCATGGAAAGAGCAATCGAATTTGATGACTATTGTCACAGCCATCAGCCTCCTAT
CGCTTTTGTCAAGGCTGATGTCAGGGGTCTTTTCGGCTCTGTCTTTTGTGATTTTGGGCCTGAATTTGCG
GTTCTTGATGTTGATGGAGAGGAACCCCATACAGGCATCATTGCGTCTATCTCTAATGAGAACCAGGCAT
TTATTTCCTGTGTCGACGATGAGAGGCTTGAGTTTGAAGATGGTGACCTAGTTGTTTTCTCAGAAGTTGA
GGGTATGACAGAATTGAATGATGGGAAACCAAGGAAGATAAAAAGTACACGGCCATATTCATTCACCCTT
GATGAGGACACTACTAACTATGGAACATATGTGAAGGGTGGTATTGTCACTCAAGTGAAACAGCCAAAGT
TACTGAATTTCAAGCCATTGAGGGAAGCGCTTAAGGATCCAGGGGATTTTCTATTTAGTGATTTCTCTAA
GTTTGATCGGCCTCCACTCCTTCACTTAGCATTCCAGGCACTTGATCATTTTAAAGCTGAAGCTGGCAGA
TTTCCTGTTGCTGGCTCAGAAGAGGACGCTCAGAAGCTTATATCGATTGCCACAGCCATCAATACCGGGC
AGGGTGATTTAAAGGTGGAGAATGTTGATCAGAAGCTTCTAAGACACTTTTCCTTTGGAGCCAAGGCTGT
CCTGAATCCTATGGCTGCAATGTTTGGCGGTATTGTTGGACAGGAGGTTGTTAAAGCTTGCTCTGGAAAA
TTTCATCCTCTCTTCCAGTTTTTCTACTTTGATTCAGTGGAGTCACTCCCCTCTGAACCTGTGGACTCGA
GTGACTTTGCACCAAGAAACAGCCGGTATGATGCCCAAATATCTGTATTTGGGGCCAAGTTCCAGAAGAA
ACTTGAAGATGCTAAAGTTTTCACAGTAGGGTCTGGTGCTCTTGGCTGTGAGTTCTTGAAAAATTTGGCT
CTGATGGGGGTTTCTTGTGGAAGCCAAGGGAAGCTGACAGTGACAGATGATGATATCATTGAGAAGAGTA
ACCTCAGTCGTCAATTTCTGTTCCGTGACTGGAACATTGGACAGGCTAAATCCACAGTTGCTGCTTCGGC
TGCTGCTGTTATAAATCCTCGCTTCAACATTGAGGCCCTGCAAAACCGTGTTGGCGCGGAGACTGAGAAT
GTATTTGACGATGCCTTCTGGGAGAACTTAACTGTTGTCGTCAATGCACTGGATAATGTTAATGCGAGGC
TCTATGTTGATTCGAGGTGCTTGTATTTCCAGAAGCCTCTCCTTGAGTCTGGAACTCTTGGTACAAAGTG
CAACACACAGTCGGTTATCCCACATCTAACTGAAAATTACGGTGCCTCAAGGGACCCACCAGAGAAACAG
GCCCCCATGTGTACAGTGCATTCCTTCCCGCATAACATTGATCACTGTTTAACTTGGGCTCGCTCTGAGT
TTGAGGGTCTGCTGGAGAAAACTCCCGCTGAAGTGAATGCATATCTTTCTAGCCCAGTTGAGTACACTAA
CTCAATGATGAGTGCTGGTGATGCTCAGGCGAGGGACACATTGGAGAGGATTGTTGAGTGCCTTGAAAAG
GAGAAGTGTGAAACCTTCCAAGACTGCTTAACCTGGGCACGACTGAGGTTTGAGGATTACTTTGTGAACC
GTGTCAAGCAATTGATATACACATTTCCTGAAGATGCTGCGACTAGTACCGGAGCTCCATTCTGGTCTGC
TCCAAAAAGATTCCCTCGTCCACTCCAGTACTCGTCGTCCGACCCAAGTCTCCTTAACTTTATCACAGCG
ACTGCTATTTTACGAGCAGAGACATTTGGGATCCCGATACCTGAGTGGACTAAGAACCCAAAGGAAGCAG
CAGAAGCTGTTGACAGAGTGATAGTCCCAGACTTTGAGCCAAGGCAAGATGCAAAGATTGTGACTGATGA
GAAAGCTACCACTTTAACCACTGCTTCGGTGGACGACGCTGCAGTCATCGACGATCTCATTGCTAAGATC
GACCAGTGTAGGCATAACTTGTCGCCAGACTTCAGGATGAAACCTATTCAGTTCGAAAAGGATGATGATA
CAAACTATCACATGGATGTGATAGCAGGACTAGCCAACATGAGGGCGAGAAATTACAGCATCCCTGAAGT
GGACAAGCTGAAAGCAAAGTTCATAGCAGGGAGAATCATCCCAGCCATTGCGACTTCAACAGCCATGGCT
ACTGGGCTGGTCTGCCTCGAGCTGTACAAGGTCCTTGATGGAGGACATAAAGTGGAAGCTTACAGAAACA
CATTTGCCAACCTGGCACTTCCACTATTCTCCATGGCTGAACCACTTCCACCAAAGGTGGTGAAGCACCG
TGACATGGCTTGGACAGTTTGGGACAGATGGGTTCTCAAGGGAAACCCAACTCTTCGTGAGGTGTTGCAG
TGGCTGGAGGACAAAGGGCTTAGCGCATACAGCATCTCTTGTGGAAGCTGTCTACTGTTCAACAGTATGT
TCACAAGGCACAAGGAGAGGATGGACAAGAAGGTTGTGGATCTCGCTCGGGATGTTGCGAAAGTCGAGTT
ACCGCCTTATCGCAACCATCTTGATGTAGTGGTGGCTTGTGAGGATGAAGATGACAATGACGTCGATATT
CCTCTCGTCTCTATCTACTTCAGGTGAGCTTACTATTAACTTTAAGAAGGAGATATACCATGTACCCATA
CGATGTTCCTGACTATGCGGGCTATCCCTATGACGTCCCGGACTATGCAGGATTGTATCCATATGACGTT
CCAGATTACGCCACTAGAGCTGCTTACCCATACGATGTTCCTGACTATGCGGGCTATCCCTATGACGTCC
CGGACTATGCAGGATTGTATCCATATGACGTTCCAGATTACGCAATGGCTTCGAAACGGATCTTGAAGGA
GCTGAAGGATCTCCAGAAAGACCCTCCAACCTCCTGCAGTGCAGGTCCAGTTGCTGAGGACATGTTTCAT
TGGCAAGCTACAATTATGGGTCCTGCAGAGAGTCCGTATTCAGGCGGTGTGTTTCTCGTTACCATTCACT
TCCCTCCGGACTATCCATTCAAACCACCAAAGGTTGCATTTAGGACGAAGGTGTTTCACCCTAATATCAA
CAGCAACGGAAGCATTTGCCTTGACATTTTGAAAGAACAATGGAGCCCTGCCCTCACCATTTCCAAGGTG
TTGCTCTCGATATGTTCGCTGTTAACAGATCCAAATCCAGATGACCCTTTGGTACCAGAGATTGCACACA
TGTACAAAACCGACAGAGCCAAATACGAGGCTACTGCAAGAAACTGGACTCAGAAGTATGCCATGGGCTA
AGCTTTTACTTAACTTTAAGAAGGAGATATACCATGTCCCCTATACTAGGTTATTGGAAAATTAAGGGCC
TTGTGCAACCCACTCGACTTCTTTTGGAATATCTTGAAGAAAAATATGAAGAGCATTTGTATGAGCGCGA
TGAAGGTGATAAATGGCGAAACAAAAAGTTTGAATTGGGTTTGGAGTTTCCCAATCTTCCTTATTATATT
GATGGTGATGTTAAATTAACACAGTCTATGGCCATCATACGTTATATAGCTGACAAGCACAACATGTTGG
GTGGTTGTCCAAAAGAGCGTGCAGAGATTTCAATGCTTGAAGGAGCGGTTTTGGATATTAGATACGGTGT
TTCGAGAATTGCATATAGTAAAGACTTTGAAACTCTCAAAGTTGATTTTCTTAGCAAGCTACCTGAAATG
CTGAAAATGTTCGAAGATCGTTTATGTCATAAAACATATTTAAATGGTGATCATGTAACCCATCCTGACT
TCATGTTGTATGACGCTCTTGATGTTGTTTTATACATGGACCCAATGTGCCTGGATGCGTTCCCAAAATT
AGTTTGTTTTAAAAAACGTATTGAAGCTATCCCACAAATTGATAAGTACTTGAAATCCAGCAAGTATATA
GCATGGCCTTTGCAGGGCTGGCAAGCCACGTTTGGTGGTGGCGACCATCCTCCAAAATCGGATCTGGTTC
CGCGTGGATCAATGGCGGGTATCAATAGAGCGGGACCATCGGGCGCTTATTTTGTTGGCCACACAGACCC
CGAGCCAGTATCGGGGCAAGCACACGGATCCGGCAGCGGCGCCAGCTCCTCGAACAGTCCGCAGGTTCAG
CCGCGACCCTCGAATACTCCCCCGTCGAACGCGCCCGCACCGCCGCCAACCGGACGTGAGAGGCTTTCAC
GATCCACGGCGCTGTCGCGCCAAACCAGGGAGTGGCTGGAGCAGGGTATGCCTACAGCGGAGGATGCCAG
CGTGCGTCGTAGGCCACAGGTGACTGCCGATGCCGCAACGCCGCGTGCAGAGGCAAGACGCACGCCGGAG
GCAACTGCCGATGCCAGCGCACCGCGTAGAGGGGCGGTTGCACACGCCAACAGTATCGTTCAGCAATTGG
TCAGTGAGGGCGCTGATATTTCGCATACTCGTAACATGCTCCGCAATGCAATGAATGGCGACGCAGTCGC
TTTTTCTCGAGTAGAACAGAACATATTTCGCCAGCATTTCCCGAACATGCCCATGCATGGAATCAGCCGA
GATTCGGAACTCGCTATCGAGCTCCGTGGAGCGCTTCGTCGAGCGGTTCACCAACAGGCGGCGTCAGCGC
CAGTGAGGTCGCCCACGCCAACACCGGCCAGCCCTGCGGCATCATCATCGGGCAGCAGTCAGCGTTCTTT
ATTTGGACGGTTTGCCCGTTTGATGGCGCCAAACCAGGGACGGTCGTCGAACACTGCCGCCTCTCAGACG
CCGGTCGACAGGAGCCCGCCACGCGTCAACCAAAGACCCATACGCGTCGACAGGGCTGCGATGCGTAATC
GTGGCAATGACGAGGCGGACGCCGCGCTGCGGGGGTTAGTACAACAGGGGGTCAATTTAGAGCACCTGCG
CACGGCCCTTGAAAGACATGTAATGCAGCGCCTCCCTATCCCCCTCGATATAGGCAGCGCGTTGCAGAAT
GTGGGAATTAACCCAAGTATCGACTTGGGGGAAAGCCTTGTGCAACATCCCCTGCTGAATTTGAATGTAG
CGTTGAATCGCATGCTGGGGCTGCGTCCCAGCGCTGAAAGAGCGCCTCGTCCAGCCGTCCCCGTGGCTCC
CGCGACCGCCTCCAGGCGACCGGATGGTACGCGTGCAACACGATTGCGGGTGATGCCGGAGCGGGAGGAT
TACGAAAATAATGTGGCCTATGGAGTGCGCTTGCTTAACCTGAACCCGGGGGTGGGGGTAAGGCAGGCTG
TTGCGGCCTTTGTAACCGACCGGGCTGAGCGGCCAGCAGTGGTGGCTAATATCCGGGCAGCCCTGGACCC
TATCGCGTCACAATTCAGTCAGCTGCGCACAATTTCGAAGGCCGATGCTGAATCTGAAGAGCTGGGTTTT
AAGGATGCGGCAGATCATCACACGGATGACGTGACGCACTGTCTTGCGGGCGGAGAATTGTCGCTGAGTA
ATCCGGATCAGCAGGTGATCGGTTTGGCGGGTAATCCGACGGACACGTCGCAGCCTTACAGCCAAGAGGG
AAATAAGGACCTGGCGTTCATGGATATGAAAAAACTTGCCCAATTCCTCGCAGGCAAGCCTGAGCATCCG
ATGACCAGAGAAACGCTTAACGCCGAAAATATCGCCAAGTATGCTTTTAGAATAGTCCCCTGAGCTTCAG
ATTAACTTTAAGAAGGAGATATACCATGGAACAAAAGTTGATCTCTGAAGAGGACCTTGAGCAGAAATTG
ATCTCTGAGGAAGATCTTGAGCAGAAGCTTATCTCAGAGGAGGATTTGGAGCAAAAACTTATTTCTGAAG
AGGACCTAATGGGAAGCAAGTATTCCAAGGCAACAAATTCGATAAATGATGCTTCTAACTTGAGTTATGG
CGTTCCTTTTGAAAATTATCGAGTTCCTTTTGTAGATTTGGAGGAAGCAACTAACAACTTTGATGACAAT
TTTTTCATTGGAGAGGGTGGATTTGGGAAGGTTTACAGGGGTGTTTTGCGTGATGGAACAAAGGTCGCCC
TGAAAAAGCATAAACCTGAGTCCTCACAAGGTATTGAAGAGTTCGAAACAGAAATTGAGATTCTCTCATT
TTGCAGCCATCCGCATCTGGTTTCATTGATAGGATTCTGTGATGAAAGAAATGAGATGATTCTAATTTAT
GACTACATGGAGAATGGGAACCTCAAGAGCCATTTGTATGGATCAGATCTACCCTCCATGAGCTGGGAGC
AGAGGCTGGAGATATGTATCGGGGCAGCCAGAGGCCTTCACTACCTTCATAAGAATGCAGTTATACATCG
TGATGTCAAGTGTACAAACATATTGCTTGATGAGAATTTTGTGCCAAAAATTACTGATTTTGGAATATCT
AAGACAATGCCCGAGCTTGACCAAACCCATCTTAGCACAGTAGTGAGAGGAAATATAGGCTACATTGCCC
CTGAATATGCTTTGTGGGGACAGCTGACAGAAAAATCTGATGTTTATTCTTTCGGTGTTGTTTTATTCGA
AGTTCTTTGTGCTAGGCCTGCCTTAGATCGTTCAGAGATAATGAGTTTAGATGATGAGACGCAGAAGATG
GGACAGTTGGAACAAATTGTAGATCCCACTATTGCGGCCAAAATAAGACCAGAGTCCCTCAGGATGTTTG
GAGAAACAGCGATCAAATGCTTAGCTCCGTCTAGTAAAAATAGGCCATCAATGGGTGATGTGCTGTGGAA
ACTGGAGTATGCACTTTGTCTCCAAGAGCCTACCATTCAAGATGATCCTGAATGAGCTTTGTGGCTTTTA
AGCCAGCCCCGACACCCGCCAACACCCGCTGACGCGCCCTGACGGGCTTGTCTGCTCCCGGCATCCGCTT
ACAGACAAGCTGTGACCGGGATGAGATCCGGCTGCTAACAAAGCCCGAAAGGAAGCTGAGTTGGCTGCTG
CCACCGCTGAGCAATAACTAGCATAACCCCTTGGGGCCTCTAAACGGGTCTTGAGGGGTTTTTTGCTGAA
AGGAGGAACTATATCCGGATTGGCGAATGGG
[124 nt withheld, positions 8152-8275]
C
[91 nt withheld, positions 8277-8367]
A
[49 nt withheld, positions 8369-8417]
CCTTTGACGTTGGAGTCCACGTTCTTT
[37 nt withheld, positions 8445-8481]
ACCCTATCTCGGTCTATTCTTTTGATTTATAAGGGATTTTGCCGATTTCGGCCTATTGGTTAAAAAATGA
GCTGATTTAACAAAAATTTAACGCGAATTTTAACAAAATATTAACGCTTACAATTTAGGTGGCACTTTTC
GGGGAAATGTGCGCGGAACCCCTATTTGTTTATTTTTCTAAATACATTCAAATATGTATCCGCTCATGAA
TTAATTCTTAGAAAAACTCATCGAGCATCAAATGAAACTGCAATTTATTCATATCAGGATTATCAATACC
ATATTTTTGAAAAAGCCGTTTCTGTAATGAAGGAGAAAACTCACCGAGGCAGTTCCATAGGATGGCAAGA
TCCTGGTATCGGTCTGCGATTCCGACTCGTCCAACATCAATACAACCTATTAATTTCCCCTCGTCAAAAA
TAAGGTTATCAAGTGAGAAATCACCATGAGTGACGACTGAATCCGGTGAGAATGGCAAAAGTTTATGCAT
TTCTTTCCAGACTTGTTCAACAGGCCAGCCATTACGCTCGTCATCAAAATCACTCGCATCAACCAAACCG
TTATTCATTCGTGATTGCGCCTGAGCGAGTCGAAATACGCGATCGCTGTTAAAAGGACAATTACAAACAG
GAATCGAATGCAACCGGCGCAGGAACACTGCCAGCGCATCAACAATATTTTCACCTGAATCAGGATATTC
TTCTAATACCTGGAATGCTGTTTTCCCGGGGATCGCAGTGGTGAGTAACCATGCATCATCAGGAGTACGG
ATAAAATGCTTGATGGTCGGAAGAGGCATAAATTCCGTCAGCCAGTTTAGTCTGACCATCTCATCTGTAA
CATCATTGGCAACGCTACCTTTGCCATGTTTCAGAAACAACTCTGGCGCATCGGGCTTCCCATACAATCG
ATAGATTGTCGCACCTGATTGCCCGACATTATCGCGAGCCCATTTATACCCATATAAATCAGCATCCATG
TTGGAATTTAATCGCGGCCTAGAGCAAGACGTTTCCCGTTGAATATGGCTCATAACACCCCTTGTATTAC
TGTTTATGTAAGCAGACAGTTTTATTGTTCATGACCAAAATCCCTTAACGTGAGTTTTCGTTCCACTGAG
CGTCAGACCCCGTAGAAAAGATCAAAGGATCTTCTTGAGATCCTTTTTTTCTGCGCGTAATCTGCTGCTT
GCAAACAAAAAAACCACCGCTACCAGCGGTGGTTTGTTTGCCGGATCAAGAGCTACCAACTCTTTTTCCG
AAGGTAACTGGCTTCAGCAGAGCGCAGATACCAAATACTGTCCTTCTAGTGTAGCCGTAGTTAGGCCACC
ACTTCAAGAACTCTGTAGCACCGCCTACATACCTCGCTCTGCTAATCCTGTTACCAGTGGCTGCTGCCAG
TGGCGATAAGTCGTGTCTTACCGGGTTGGACTCAAGACGATAGTTACCGGATAAGGCGCAGCGGTCGGGC
TGAACGGGGGGTTCGTGCACACAGCCCAGCTTGGAGCGAACGACCTACACCGAACTGAGATACCTACAGC
GTGAGCTATGAGAAAGCGCCACGCTTCCCGAAGGGAGAAAGGCGGACAGGTATCCGGTAAGCGGCAGGGT
CGGAACAGGAGAGCGCACGAGGGAGCTTCCAGGGGGAAACGCCTGGTATCTTTATAGTCCTGTCGGGTTT
CGCCACCTCTGACTTGAGCGTCGATTTTTGTGATGCTCGTCAGGGGGGCGGAGCCTATGGAAAAACGCCA
GCAACGCGGCCTTTTTACGGTTCCTGGCCTTTTGCTGGCCTTTTGCTCACATGTTCTTTCCTGCGTTATC
CCCTGATTCTGTGGATAACCGTATTACCGCCTTTGAGTGAGCTGATACCGCTCGCCGCAGCCGAACGACC
GAGCGCAGCGAGTCAGTGAGCGAGGAAGCGGAAGAGCGCCTGATGCGGTATTTTCTCCTTACGCATCTGT
GCGGTATTTCACACCGCAATGGTGCACTCTCAGTACAATCTGCTCTGATGCCGCATAGTTAAGCCAGTAT
ACACTCCGCTATCGCTACGTGACTGGGTCATGGCTGCGCCCCGACACCCGCCAACACCCGCTGACGCGCC
CTGACGGGCTTGTCTGCTCCCGGCATCCGCTTACAGACAAGCTGTGACCGACTCCGGGAGCTGCATGTGT
CAGAGGTTTTCACCGTCATCACCGAAACGCGCGAGGCAGCTGCGGTAAAGCTCATCAGCGTGGTCGTGAA
GCGATTCACAGATGTCTGCCTGTTCATCCGCGTCCAGCTCGTTGAGTTTCTCCAGAAGCGTTAATGTCTG
GCTTCTGATAAAGCGGGCCATGTTAAGGGCGGTTTTTTCCTGTTTGGTCACTGATGCCTCCGTGTAAGGG
GGATTTCTGTTCATGGGGGTAATGATACCGATGAAACGAGAGAGGATGCTCACGATACGGGTTACTGATG
ATGAACATGCCCGGTTACTGGAACGTTGTGAGGGTAAACAACTGGCGGTATGGATGCGGCGGGACCAGAG
AAAAATCACTCAGGGTCAATGCCAGCGCTTCGTTAATACAGATGTAGGTGTTCCACAGGGTAGCCAGCAG
CATCCTGCGATGCAGATCCGGAACATAATGGTGCAGGGCGCTGACTTCCGCGTTTCCAGACTTTACGAAA
CACGGAAACCCAAGACCATTCATGTTGTTGCTCAGGTCGCAGACGTTTTGCAGCAGCAGTCGCTTCACGT
TCGCTCGCGTATCGGTGATTCATTCTGCTAACCAGTAAGGCAACCCCGCCAGCCTAGCCGGGTCCTCAAC
GACAGGAGCACGATCATGCGCACCCGTGGGGCCGCCATGCCGGCGATAATGGCCTGCTTCTCGCCGAAAC
GTTTGGTGGCGGGACCAGTGACGAAGGCTTGAGCGAGGGCGTGCAAGATTCCGAATACCGCAAGCGACAG
GCCGATCATCGTCGCGCTCCAGCGAAAGCGGTCCTCGCCGAAAATGACCCAGAGCGCTGCCGGCACCTGT
CCTACGAGTTGCATGATAAAGAACACAGTCATAAGTGCGGCGACGATAGTCATGCCCCGCGCCCACCGGA
AGGAGCTGACTGGGTTGAAGGCTCTCAAGGGCATCGGTCGAGATCCCGGTGCCTAATGAGTGAGCTAACT
TACATTAATTGCGTTGCGCTCACTGCCCGCTTTCCAGTCGGGAAACCTGTCGTGCCAGCTGCATTAATGA
ATCGGCCAACGCGCGGGGAGAGGCGGTTTGCGTATTGGGCGCCAGGGTGGTTTTTCTTTTCACCAGTGAC
ACGGGCAACAGCTGATTGCCCTTCACCGCCTGGCCCTGAGAGAGTTGCAGCAAGCGGTCCACGCTGGTTT
GCCCCAGCAGGCGAAAATCCTGTTTGATGGTGGTTAACGGCGGGATATAACATGAGCTGTCCTCGGTATC
GTCGTATCCCACTACCGAGATATCCGCACCAACGCGCAGCCCGGACTCGGTAATGGCGCGCATTGCGCCC
AGCGCCATCTGATCGTTGGCAACCAGCATCGCAGTGGGAACGATGCCCTCATTCAGCATTTGCATGGTTT
GTTGAAAACCGGACATGGCACTCCAGTCGCCTTCCCGTTCCGCTATCGGCTGAATTTGATTGCGAGTGAG
ATATTTATGCCAGCCAGCCAGACGCAGACGCGCCGAGACAGAACTTAATGGGCCCGCTAACAGCGCGATT
TGCTGGTGACCCAATGCGACCAGATGCTCCACGCCCAGTCGCGTACCGTCCTCATGGGAGAAAATAATAC
TGTTGATGGGTGTCTGGTCAGAGACATCAAGAAATAACGCCGGAACATTAGTGCAGGCAGCTTCCACAGC
AATGGCATCCTGGTCATCCAGCGGATAGTTAATGATCAGCCCACTGACGCGTTGCGCGAGAAGATTGTGC
ACCGCCGCTTTACAGGCTTCGACGCCGCTTCGTTCTACCATCGACACCACCACGCTGGCACCCAGTTGAT
CGGCGCGAGATTTAATCGCCGCGACAATTTGCGACGGCGCGTGCAGGGCCAGACTGGAGGTGGCAACGCC
AATCAGCAACGACTGTTTGCCCGCCAGTTGTTGTGCCACGCGGTTGGGAATGTAATTCAGCTCCGCCATC
GCCGCTTCCACTTTTTCCCGCGTTTTCGCAGAAACGTGGCTGGCCTGGTTCACCACGCGGGAAACGGTCT
GATAAGAGACACCGGCATACTCTGCGACATCGTATAACGTTACTGGTTTCACATTCACCACCCTGAATTG
ACTCTCTTCCGGGCGCTATCATGCCATACCGCGAAAGGTTTTGCGCCATTCGATGGTGTCCGGGATCTCG
ACGCTCTCCCTTATGCGACTCCTGCATTAGGAAGCAGCCCAGTAGTAGGTTGAGGCCGTTGAGCACCGCC
GCCGCAAGGAATGGTGCATGCAAGGAGATGGCGCCCAACAGTCCCCCGGCCACGGGGCCTGCCACCATAC
CCACGCCGAAACAAGCGCTCATGAGCCCGAAGTGGCGAGCCCGATCTT
